>Addgene plasmid #141910 | TFORF2078 | addgene full sequence | sequence record 454921 | Addgene NGS Result
TTAATGTAGTCTTATGCAATACTCTTGTAGTCTTGCAACATGGTAACGATGAGTTAGCAACATGCCTTAC
AAGGAGAGAAAAAGCACCGTGCATGCCGATTGGTGGAAGTAAGGTGGTACGATCGTGCCTTATTAGGAAG
GCAACAGACGGGTCTGACATGGATTGGACGAACCACTGAATTGCCGCATTGCAGAGATATTGTATTTAAG
TGCCTAGCTCGATACATAAACGGGTCTCTCTGGTTAGACCAGATCTGAGCCTGGGAGCTCTCTGGCTAAC
TAGGGAACCCACTGCTTAAGCCTCAATAAAGCTTGCCTTGAGTGCTTCAAGTAGTGTGTGCCCGTCTGTT
GTGTGACTCTGGTAACTAGAGATCCCTCAGACCCTTTTAGTCAGTGTGGAAAATCTCTAGCAGTGGCGCC
CGAACAGGGACTTGAAAGCGAAAGGGAAACCAGAGGAGCTCTCTCGACGCAGGACTCGGCTTGCTGAAGC
GCGCACGGCAAGAGGCGAGGGGCGGCGACTGGTGAGTACGCCAAAAATTTTGACTAGCGGAGGCTAGAAG
GAGAGAGATGGGTGCGAGAGCGTCAGTATTAAGCGGGGGAGAATTAGATCGCGATGGGAAAAAATTCGGT
TAAGGCCAGGGGGAAAGAAAAAATATAAATTAAAACATATAGTATGGGCAAGCAGGGAGCTAGAACGATT
CGCAGTTAATCCTGGCCTGTTAGAAACATCAGAAGGCTGTAGACAAATACTGGGACAGCTACAACCATCC
CTTCAGACAGGATCAGAAGAACTTAGATCATTATATAATACAGTAGCAACCCTCTATTGTGTGCATCAAA
GGATAGAGATAAAAGACACCAAGGAAGCTTTAGACAAGATAGAGGAAGAGCAAAACAAAAGTAAGACCAC
CGCACAGCAAGCGGCCGCTGATCTTCAGACCTGGAGGAGGAGATATGAGGGACAATTGGAGAAGTGAATT
ATATAAATATAAAGTAGTAAAAATTGAACCATTAGGAGTAGCACCCACCAAGGCAAAGAGAAGAGTGGTG
CAGAGAGAAAAAAGAGCAGTGGGAATAGGAGCTTTGTTCCTTGGGTTCTTGGGAGCAGCAGGAAGCACTA
TGGGCGCAGCGTCAATGACGCTGACGGTACAGGCCAGACAATTATTGTCTGGTATAGTGCAGCAGCAGAA
CAATTTGCTGAGGGCTATTGAGGCGCAACAGCATCTGTTGCAACTCACAGTCTGGGGCATCAAGCAGCTC
CAGGCAAGAATCCTGGCTGTGGAAAGATACCTAAAGGATCAACAGCTCCTGGGGATTTGGGGTTGCTCTG
GAAAACTCATTTGCACCACTGCTGTGCCTTGGAATGCTAGTTGGAGTAATAAATCTCTGGAACAGATTTG
GAATCACACGACCTGGATGGAGTGGGACAGAGAAATTAACAATTACACAAGCTTAATACACTCCTTAATT
GAAGAATCGCAAAACCAGCAAGAAAAGAATGAACAAGAATTATTGGAATTAGATAAATGGGCAAGTTTGT
GGAATTGGTTTAACATAACAAATTGGCTGTGGTATATAAAATTATTCATAATGATAGTAGGAGGCTTGGT
AGGTTTAAGAATAGTTTTTGCTGTACTTTCTATAGTGAATAGAGTTAGGCAGGGATATTCACCATTATCG
TTTCAGACCCACCTCCCAACCCCGAGGGGACCCATGCATTGCATCTCAATTAGTCAGCAACCAGGTGTGG
AAAGTCCCCAGGCTCCCCAGCAGGCAGAAGTATGCAAAGCATGCGTCTCAATTAGTCAGCAACCATAGTC
CCGCCCCTAACTCCGCCCATCCCGCCCCTAACTCCGCCCAGTTCCGCCCATTCTCCGCCCCATGGCTGAC
TAATTTTTTTTATTTATGCAGAGGCCGAGGCCGCCTCGGCCTCTGAGCTATTCCAGAAGTAGTGAGGAGG
CTTTTTTGGAGGCCTAGGCTTTTGCAAAAAGCTTTCTAGAGGTACCACCGGAGCTTACCATGACCGAGTA
CAAGCCCACGGTGCGCCTCGCCACCCGCGACGACGTCCCCAGGGCCGTACGCACCCTCGCCGCCGCGTTC
GCCGACTACCCCGCCACGCGCCACACCGTCGATCCGGACCGCCACATCGAGCGGGTCACCGAGCTGCAAG
AACTCTTCCTCACGCGCGTCGGGCTCGACATCGGCAAGGTGTGGGTCGCGGACGACGGCGCCGCCGTGGC
GGTCTGGACCACGCCGGAGAGCGTCGAAGCGGGGGCGGTGTTCGCCGAGATCGGCCCGCGCATGGCCGAG
TTGAGCGGTTCCCGGCTGGCCGCGCAGCAACAGATGGAAGGCCTCCTGGCGCCGCACCGGCCCAAGGAGC
CCGCGTGGTTCCTGGCCACCGTCGGCGTCTCGCCCGACCACCAGGGCAAGGGTCTGGGCAGCGCCGTCGT
GCTCCCCGGAGTGGAGGCGGCCGAGCGCGCCGGGGTGCCCGCCTTCCTGGAGACCTCCGCGCCCCGCAAC
CTCCCCTTCTACGAGCGGCTCGGCTTCACCGTCACCGCCGACGTCGAGGTGCCCGAAGGACCGCGCACCT
GGTGCATGACCCGCAAGCCCGGTGCCAGTTAACGAATTCTAGATCTTGAGACAAATGGCAGTATTCATCC
ACAATTTTAAAAGAAAAGGGGGGATTGGGGGGTACAGTGCAGGGGAAAGAATAGTAGACATAATAGCAAC
AGACATACAAACTAAAGAATTACAAAAACAAATTACAAAAATTCAAAATTTTCGGGTTTATTACAGGGAC
AGCAGAGATCCACTTTGGCGCCGGCTCGAGGCCTGCAGGTGCAAAGATGGATAAAGTTTTAAACAGAGAG
GAATCTTTGCAGCTAATGGACCTTCTAGGTCTTGAAAGGAGTGGGAATTGGCTCCGGTGCCCGTCAGTGG
GCAGAGCGCACATCGCCCACAGTCCCCGAGAAGTTGGGGGGAGGGGTCGGCAATTGAACCGGTGCCTAGA
GAAGGTGGCGCGGGGTAAACTGGGAAAGTGATGTCGTGTACTGGCTCCGCCTTTTTCCCGAGGGTGGGGG
AGAACCGTATATAAGTGCAGTAGTCGCCGTGAACGTTCTTTTTCGCAACGGGTTTGCCGCCAGAACACAG
GTAAGTGCCGTGTGTGGTTCCCGCGGGCCTGGCCTCTTTACGGGTTATGGCCCTTGCGTGCCTTGAATTA
CTTCCACCTGGCTGCAGTACGTGATTCTTGATCCCGAGCTTCGGGTTGGAAGTGGGTGGGAGAGTTCGAG
GCCTTGCGCTTAAGGAGCCCCTTCGCCTCGTGCTTGAGTTGAGGCCTGGCCTGGGCGCTGGGGCCGCCGC
GTGCGAATCTGGTGGCACCTTCGCGCCTGTCTCGCTGCTTTCGATAAGTCTCTAGCCATTTAAAATTTTT
GATGACCTGCTGCGACGCTTTTTTTCTGGCAAGATAGTCTTGTAAATGCGGGCCAAGATCTGCACACTGG
TATTTCGGTTTTTGGGGCCGCGGGCGGCGACGGGGCCCGTGCGTCCCAGCGCACATGTTCGGCGAGGCGG
GGCCTGCGAGCGCGGCCACCGAGAATCGGACGGGGGTAGTCTCAAGCTGGCCGGCCTGCTCTGGTGCCTG
GCCTCGCGCCGCCGTGTATCGCCCCGCCCTGGGCGGCAAGGCTGGCCCGGTCGGCACCAGTTGCGTGAGC
GGAAAGATGGCCGCTTCCCGGCCCTGCTGCAGGGAGCTCAAAATGGAGGACGCGGCGCTCGGGAGAGCGG
GCGGGTGAGTCACCCACACAAAGGAAAAGGGCCTTTCCGTCCTCAGCCGTCGCTTCATGTGACTCCACGG
AGTACCGGGCGCCGTCCAGGCACCTCGATTAGTTCTCGAGCTTTTGGAGTACGTCGTCTTTAGGTTGGGG
GGAGGGGTTTTATGCGATGGAGTTTCCCCACACTGAGTGGGTGGAGACTGAAGTTAGGCCAGCTTGGCAC
TTGATGTAATTCTCCTTGGAATTTGCCCTTTTTGAGTTTGGATCTTGGTTCATTCTCAAGCCTCAGACAG
TGGTTCAAAGTTTTTTTCTTCCATTTCAGGTGTCGTGAGGCTAGCACCGCCACCATGGATCCAGGTTCAC
TGCTGGCCTATAATACAACCTCCCACACCGACCAATCCTCACGATTGAGTGTCAAAGAAGACCCTTCTTA
TGACTCAGTCAGAAGAGGAGCTTGGGGCAATAACATGAATTCTGGCCTCAACAAAAGTCCTCCCCTTGGA
GGGGCACAAACGATCAGTAAGAATACAGAGCAACGGCCCCAGCCAGATCCGTATCAGATCCTGGGCCCGA
CCAGCAGTCGCCTAGCCAACCCTGGAAGCGGGCAGATCCAGCTGTGGCAATTCCTCCTGGAGCTGCTCTC
CGACAGCGCCAACGCCAGCTGTATCACCTGGGAGGGGACCAACGGGGAGTTCAAAATGACGGACCCCGAT
GAGGTGGCCAGGCGCTGGGGCGAGCGGAAAAGCAAGCCCAACATGAATTACGACAAGCTGAGCCGGGCCC
TCCGTTATTACTATGATAAAAACATTATGACCAAAGTGCACGGCAAAAGATATGCTTACAAATTTGACTT
CCACGGCATTGCCCAGGCTCTGCAGCCACATCCGACCGAGTCGTCCATGTACAAGTACCCTTCTGACATC
TCCTACATGCCTTCCTACCATGCCCACCAGCAGAAGGTGAACTTTGTCCCTCCCCATCCATCCTCCATGC
CTGTCACTTCCTCCAGCTTCTTTGGAGCCGCATCACAATACTGGACCTCCCCCACGGGGGGAATCTACCC
CAACCCCAACGTCCCCCGCCATCCTAACACCCACGTGCCTTCACACTTAGGCAGCTACTACTAGTAATGA
ACTAGTCCGTAACTTGAAAGTATTTCGATTTCTTGGCTTTATATATCTTGTGGAAAGGACGACCTACCGC
AAACATTTAAGGTATTACGCGTTAAGTCGACAATCAACCTCTGGATTACAAAATTTGTGAAAGATTGACT
GGTATTCTTAACTATGTTGCTCCTTTTACGCTATGTGGATACGCTGCTTTAATGCCTTTGTATCATGCTA
TTGCTTCCCGTATGGCTTTCATTTTCTCCTCCTTGTATAAATCCTGGTTGCTGTCTCTTTATGAGGAGTT
GTGGCCCGTTGTCAGGCAACGTGGCGTGGTGTGCACTGTGTTTGCTGACGCAACCCCCACTGGTTGGGGC
ATTGCCACCACCTGTCAGCTCCTTTCCGGGACTTTCGCTTTCCCCCTCCCTATTGCCACGGCGGAACTCA
TCGCCGCCTGCCTTGCCCGCTGCTGGACAGGGGCTCGGCTGTTGGGCACTGACAATTCCGTGGTGTTGTC
GGGGAAATCATCGTCCTTTCCTTGGCTGCTCGCCTGTGTTGCCACCTGGATTCTGCGCGGGACGTCCTTC
TGCTACGTCCCTTCGGCCCTCAATCCAGCGGACCTTCCTTCCCGCGGCCTGCTGCCGGCTCTGCGGCCTC
TTCCGCGTCTTCGCCTTCGCCCTCAGACGAGTCGGATCTCCCTTTGGGCCGCCTCCCCGCGTCGACTTTA
AGACCAATGACTTACAAGGCAGCTGTAGATCTTAGCCACTTTTTAAAAGAAAAGGGGGGACTGGAAGGGC
TAATTCACTCCCAACGAAGACAAGATCTGCTTTTTGCTTGTACTGGGTCTCTCTGGTTAGACCAGATCTG
AGCCTGGGAGCTCTCTGGCTAACTAGGGAACCCACTGCTTAAGCCTCAATAAAGCTTGCCTTGAGTGCTT
CAAGTAGTGTGTGCCCGTCTGTTGTGTGACTCTGGTAACTAGAGATCCCTCAGACCCTTTTAGTCAGTGT
GGAAAATCTCTAGCAGTACGTATAGTAGTTCATGTCATCTTATTATTCAGTATTTATAACTTGCAAAGAA
ATGAATATCAGAGAGTGAGAGGAACTTGTTTATTGCAGCTTATAATGGTTACAAATAAAGCAATAGCATC
ACAAATTTCACAAATAAAGCATTTTTTTCACTGCATTCTAGTTGTGGTTTGTCCAAACTCATCAATGTAT
CTTATCATGTCTGGCTCTAGCTATCCCGCCCCTAACTCCGCCCATCCCGCCCCTAACTCCGCCCAGTTCC
GCCCATTCTCCGCCCCATGGCTGACTAATTTTTTTTATTTATGCAGAGGCCGAGGCCGCCTCGGCCTCTG
AGCTATTCCAGAAGTAGTGAGGAGGCTTTTTTGGAGGCCTAGGGACGTACCCAATTCGCCCTATAGTGAG
TCGTATTACGCGCGCTCACTGGCCGTCGTTTTACAACGTCGTGACTGGGAAAACCCTGGCGTTACCCAAC
TTAATCGCCTTGCAGCACATCCCCCTTTCGCCAGCTGGCGTAATAGCGAAGAGGCCCGCACCGATCGCCC
TTCCCAACAGTTGCGCAGCCTGAATGGCGAATGGG
[124 nt withheld, positions 6476-6599]
C
[91 nt withheld, positions 6601-6691]
A
[49 nt withheld, positions 6693-6741]
CCTTTGACGTTGGAGTCCACGTTCTTT
[37 nt withheld, positions 6769-6805]
ACCCTATCTCGGTCTATTCTTTTGATTTATAAGGGATTTTGCCGATTTCGGCCTATTGGTTAAAAAATGA
GCTGATTTAACAAAAATTTAACGCGAATTTTAACAAAATATTAACGCTTACAATTTAGGTGGCACTTTTC
GGGGAAATGTGCGCGGAACCCCTATTTGTTTATTTTTCTAAATACATTCAAATATGTATCCGCTCATGAG
ACAATAACCCTGATAAATGCTTCAATAATATTGAAAAAGGAAGAGTATGAGTATTCAACATTTCCGTGTC
GCCCTTATTCCCTTTTTTGCGGCATTTTGCCTTCCTGTTTTTGCTCACCCAGAAACGCTGGTGAAAGTAA
AAGATGCTGAAGATCAGTTGGGTGCACGAGTGGGTTACATCGAACTGGATCTCAACAGCGGTAAGATCCT
TGAGAGTTTTCGCCCCGAAGAACGTTTTCCAATGATGAGCACTTTTAAAGTTCTGCTATGTGGCGCGGTA
TTATCCCGTATTGACGCCGGGCAAGAGCAACTCGGTCGCCGCATACACTATTCTCAGAATGACTTGGTTG
AGTACTCACCAGTCACAGAAAAGCATCTTACGGATGGCATGACAGTAAGAGAATTATGCAGTGCTGCCAT
AACCATGAGTGATAACACTGCGGCCAACTTACTTCTGACAACGATCGGAGGACCGAAGGAGCTAACCGCT
TTTTTGCACAACATGGGGGATCATGTAACTCGCCTTGATCGTTGGGAACCGGAGCTGAATGAAGCCATAC
CAAACGACGAGCGTGACACCACGATGCCTGTAGCAATGGCAACAACGTTGCGCAAACTATTAACTGGCGA
ACTACTTACTCTAGCTTCCCGGCAACAATTAATAGACTGGATGGAGGCGGATAAAGTTGCAGGACCACTT
CTGCGCTCGGCCCTTCCGGCTGGCTGGTTTATTGCTGATAAATCTGGAGCCGGTGAGCGTGGGTCTCGCG
GTATCATTGCAGCACTGGGGCCAGATGGTAAGCCCTCCCGTATCGTAGTTATCTACACGACGGGGAGTCA
GGCAACTATGGATGAACGAAATAGACAGATCGCTGAGATAGGTGCCTCACTGATTAAGCATTGGTAACTG
TCAGACCAAGTTTACTCATATATACTTTAGATTGATTTAAAACTTCATTTTTAATTTAAAAGGATCTAGG
TGAAGATCCTTTTTGATAATCTCATGACCAAAATCCCTTAACGTGAGTTTTCGTTCCACTGAGCGTCAGA
CCCCGTAGAAAAGATCAAAGGATCTTCTTGAGATCCTTTTTTTCTGCGCGTAATCTGCTGCTTGCAAACA
AAAAAACCACCGCTACCAGCGGTGGTTTGTTTGCCGGATCAAGAGCTACCAACTCTTTTTCCGAAGGTAA
CTGGCTTCAGCAGAGCGCAGATACCAAATACTGTTCTTCTAGTGTAGCCGTAGTTAGGCCACCACTTCAA
GAACTCTGTAGCACCGCCTACATACCTCGCTCTGCTAATCCTGTTACCAGTGGCTGCTGCCAGTGGCGAT
AAGTCGTGTCTTACCGGGTTGGACTCAAGACGATAGTTACCGGATAAGGCGCAGCGGTCGGGCTGAACGG
GGGGTTCGTGCACACAGCCCAGCTTGGAGCGAACGACCTACACCGAACTGAGATACCTACAGCGTGAGCT
ATGAGAAAGCGCCACGCTTCCCGAAGGGAGAAAGGCGGACAGGTATCCGGTAAGCGGCAGGGTCGGAACA
GGAGAGCGCACGAGGGAGCTTCCAGGGGGAAACGCCTGGTATCTTTATAGTCCTGTCGGGTTTCGCCACC
TCTGACTTGAGCGTCGATTTTTGTGATGCTCGTCAGGGGGGCGGAGCCTATGGAAAAACGCCAGCAACGC
GGCCTTTTTACGGTTCCTGGCCTTTTGCTGGCCTTTTGCTCACATGTTCTTTCCTGCGTTATCCCCTGAT
TCTGTGGATAACCGTATTACCGCCTTTGAGTGAGCTGATACCGCTCGCCGCAGCCGAACGACCGAGCGCA
GCGAGTCAGTGAGCGAGGAAGCGGAAGAGCGCCCAATACGCAAACCGCCTCTCCCCGCGCGTTGGCCGAT
TCATTAATGCAGCTGGCACGACAGGTTTCCCGACTGGAAAGCGGGCAGTGAGCGCAACGCAATTAATGTG
AGTTAGCTCACTCATTAGGCACCCCAGGCTTTACACTTTATGCTTCCGGCTCGTATGTTGTGTGGAATTG
TGAGCGGATAACAATTTCACACAGGAAACAGCTATGACCATGATTACGCCAAGCGCGCAATTAACCCTCA
CTAAAGGGAACAAAAGCTGGAGCTGCAAGC
Features (pLannotate 1.2.2; 31 found; start..end, strand, type, name):
      5..231     +  promoter       RSV promoter: Rous sarcoma virus enhancer/promoter
    232..412     +  LTR            5' LTR (truncated): truncated 5' long terminal repeat (LTR) from HIV-1
    459..584     +  misc_feature   HIV-1 Ψ: packaging signal of human immunodeficiency virus type 1
    568..931     +  CDS            HIV-1 gag (fragment): gag protein from human immunodeficiency virus 1; gag
   1077..1310    +  misc_feature   RRE: The Rev response element (RRE) of HIV-1 allows for Rev-dependent mRNA export from the nucleus to the cytoplasm.
   1687..1713    +  CDS            Rev (fragment): human immunodeficiency virus 1 (HIV-1) Rev protein; rev; enhances nuclear export of unspliced and incompletely spliced viral mRNAs
   1720..1743    +  promoter       SV40 promoter (fragment): SV40 early promoter
   1744..1815    +  promoter       SV40 promoter (fragment): SV40 enhancer and early promoter
   1839..1974    +  rep_origin     SV40 ori: SV40 origin of replication
   2020..2616    +  CDS            PuroR (fragment): puromycin N-acetyltransferase; pac from Streptomyces; confers resistance to puromycin
   2665..2782    +  misc_feature   cPPT/CTS: central polypurine tract and central termination sequence of HIV-1
   2847..2913    +  CDS            small t antigen (fragment): SV40 (simian virus 40) small t antigen
   2920..4098    +  promoter       EF-1α promoter: strong constitutive promoter for human elongation factor EF-1α
   4127..4891    +  CDS            FLI1 (fragment): FLI1_HUMAN - Experimental evidence at protein level: Swiss-Prot protein existence level 1. Sequence-specific transcriptional activator (PubMed:24100448, PubMed:26316623, PubMed:28255014). Recognizes the DNA sequence 5'- C[CA]GGAAGT-3'. From Homo sapiens (Human).
   4907..4960    +  promoter       U6 promoter (fragment): RNA polymerase III promoter for human U6 snRNA
   5002..5590    +  misc_feature   WPRE: woodchuck hepatitis virus posttranscriptional regulatory element
   5641..5660    +  misc_feature   cPPT/CTS (fragment): central polypurine tract and central termination sequence of HIV-1
   5662..5895    +  LTR            3' LTR (ΔU3): self-inactivating 3' long terminal repeat (LTR) from HIV-1
   5973..6094    +  polyA_signal   SV40 poly(A) signal: SV40 polyadenylation signal
   6134..6269    +  rep_origin     SV40 ori: SV40 origin of replication
   6290..6308    -  promoter       T7 promoter: promoter for bacteriophage T7 RNA polymerase
   6316..6471    +  CDS            lacZα (fragment): LacZα fragment of β-galactosidase; lacZ fragment
   6476..6904    +  rep_origin     f1 ori (sequence partly withheld): f1 bacteriophage origin of replication; arrow indicates direction of (+) strand synthesis
   6957..7061    +  promoter       AmpR promoter: bla
   7062..7922    +  CDS            AmpR: β-lactamase; bla; confers resistance to ampicillin, carbenicillin, and related antibiotics
   8093..8681    +  rep_origin     ori: high-copy-number ColE1/pMB1/pBR322/pUC origin of replication
   8864..8956    +  CDS            lacI (fragment): lac repressor; lacI; The lac repressor binds to the lac operator to inhibit transcription in E. coli. This inhibition can be relieved by adding lactose or isopropyl-β-D-thiogalactopyranoside (IPTG).
   8969..8990    +  protein_bind   CAP binding site: CAP binding activates transcription in the presence of cAMP. E. coli catabolite activator protein
   9005..9035    +  promoter       lac promoter: promoter for the E. coli lac operon
   9043..9059    +  protein_bind   lac operator: The lac repressor binds to the lac operator to inhibit transcription in E. coli. This inhibition can be relieved by adding lactose or isopropyl-β-D-thiogalactopyranoside (IPTG). lac repressor encoded by lacI
   9104..9122    +  promoter       T3 promoter: promoter for bacteriophage T3 RNA polymerase
