[The description below was written by a language model from this plasmid's Addgene catalogue record and pLannotate feature annotations shown in this document.]
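Description:
TFORF2078 is a third-generation-style, self-inactivating lentiviral expression plasmid built on the pLX_TRC317 backbone and carrying a human FLI1 open reading frame. It belongs to a barcoded transcription factor ORF collection designed for pooled overexpression screens. In bacteria it is maintained through a high-copy ColE1/pUC-type origin and an ampicillin resistance gene (β-lactamase). An f1 origin and remnants of a lac/lacZα cloning region flanked by T7 and T3 promoters are also present in the backbone. The depositor notes that the plasmid can recombine, which is a common concern with LTR-containing vectors.

The viral portion begins with an RSV promoter fused to a truncated HIV-1 5' LTR, which drives Tat-independent production of genomic RNA in packaging cells. This is followed by the Ψ packaging signal, a gag fragment, and the RRE for Rev-dependent nuclear export. An SV40 early promoter/origin then drives puromycin N-acetyltransferase for selection of transduced mammalian cells. A cPPT/CTS element follows, which aids nuclear import of the preintegration complex.

The EF-1α promoter provides strong constitutive expression of the FLI1 ORF. This ORF corresponds to a shorter annotated isoform, with a listed insert size of 881 bp, and FLI1 is an ETS-family sequence-specific transcriptional activator. Downstream lie a WPRE to enhance transcript stability and expression, the ΔU3 3' LTR, and an SV40 polyadenylation signal.

According to the record, each ORF in the collection is paired with a unique 24-bp barcode. The barcode is not annotated in the feature table, although a short U6-like fragment sits between the ORF and the WPRE. The barcode allows the transcription factor to be identified by sequencing in pooled screens, such as those probing directed differentiation.
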