Addgene plasmid #141910: TFORF2078
Purpose: Lentiviral vector for overexpressing transcription factor ORFs with unique 24-bp barcodes. Barcodes facilitate identification of transcription factors in pooled screens.
Depositing lab: Feng Zhang. Depositing organization: Broad Institute. Publication: A transcription factor atlas of directed differentiation. Joung J, Ma S, Tay T, Geiger-Schuller KR, Kirchgatterer PC, Verdine VK, Guo B, Arias-Garcia MA, Allen WE, Singh A, Kuksenko O, Abudayyeh OO, Gootenberg JS, Fu Z, Macrae RK, Buenrostro JD, Regev A, Zhang F. Cell. 2023 Jan 5;186(1):209-229.e26. doi: 10.1016/j.cell.2022.11.026. PubMed 36608654.
Backbone
  Vector backbone: pLX_TRC317
  Backbone manufacturer: Broad Institute Genetic Perturbation Platform
  Backbone size w/o insert (bp): 8264
  Vector type: Mammalian Expression, Lentiviral
  Selectable markers: Puromycin
Growth in bacteria
  Bacterial resistance: Ampicillin, 100 μg/mL
  Growth temperature: 30°C
  Growth strain: NEB Stable
  Copy number: High Copy
Gene/Insert
  Gene/Insert name: FLI1
  Species: H. sapiens (human)
  Insert size (bp): 881
  Entrez Gene: FLI1 (a.k.a. BDPLT21, EWSR2, FLI-1, SIC-1)
  Promoter: EF1a
  Cloning method: Unknown
  Sequencing primers: 5′ GGGTGGAGACTGAAGTTAGGCCAG; 3′ CACATAGCGTAAAAGGAGCAACATAG
Terms and licenses: Academic/Nonprofit Terms; Industry Terms: Not Available to Industry
Depositor comments: NM_001271012,ENST00000344954 . The transcription factor ORF portion of this plasmid was synthesized by Genewiz. Please test multiple small colonies in case of plasmid recombination. To make this collection available in a timely manner, a portion of this collection was not fully sequenced by Addgene. If an Addgene verified full plasmid sequence is not available, please contact us prior to placing an order to request the full sequence.
How to cite: TFORF2078 was a gift from Feng Zhang (Addgene plasmid # 141910 ; http://n2t.net/addgene:141910 ; RRID:Addgene_141910)
