>Addgene plasmid #141910 | TFORF2078 | depositor partial sequence | sequence record 277867 | Insert
ACCGCCACCATGGATCCAGGTTCACTGCTGGCCTATAATACAACCTCCCACACCGACCAATCCTCACGAT
TGAGTGTCAAAGAAGACCCTTCTTATGACTCAGTCAGAAGAGGAGCTTGGGGCAATAACATGAATTCTGG
CCTCAACAAAAGTCCTCCCCTTGGAGGGGCACAAACGATCAGTAAGAATACAGAGCAACGGCCCCAGCCA
GATCCGTATCAGATCCTGGGCCCGACCAGCAGTCGCCTAGCCAACCCTGGAAGCGGGCAGATCCAGCTGT
GGCAATTCCTCCTGGAGCTGCTCTCCGACAGCGCCAACGCCAGCTGTATCACCTGGGAGGGGACCAACGG
GGAGTTCAAAATGACGGACCCCGATGAGGTGGCCAGGCGCTGGGGCGAGCGGAAAAGCAAGCCCAACATG
AATTACGACAAGCTGAGCCGGGCCCTCCGTTATTACTATGATAAAAACATTATGACCAAAGTGCACGGCA
AAAGATATGCTTACAAATTTGACTTCCACGGCATTGCCCAGGCTCTGCAGCCACATCCGACCGAGTCGTC
CATGTACAAGTACCCTTCTGACATCTCCTACATGCCTTCCTACCATGCCCACCAGCAGAAGGTGAACTTT
GTCCCTCCCCATCCATCCTCCATGCCTGTCACTTCCTCCAGCTTCTTTGGAGCCGCATCACAATACTGGA
CCTCCCCCACGGGGGGAATCTACCCCAACCCCAACGTCCCCCGCCATCCTAACACCCACGTGCCTTCACA
CTTAGGCAGCTACTACTAGTAATGAACTAGTCCGTAACTTGAAAGTATTTCGATTTCTTGGCTTTATATA
TCTTGTGGAAAGGACGACCTACCGCAAACATTTAAGGTATT
