>Addgene plasmid #141910 | TFORF2078 | depositor partial sequence | sequence record 277868 | Barcode
CCTACCGCAAACATTTAAGGTATT
